Addgene plasmid #163724: pJH625_pJH_LldR_PlldR-sfGFP.0TAG
Purpose: Lactate-inducible expression of green fluorescent protein encoding zero amber codons
Depositing lab: Matthew Bennett. Depositing organization: Rice University. Publication: A suppressor tRNA-mediated feedforward loop eliminates leaky gene expression in bacteria. Ho JML, Miller CA, Parks SE, Mattia JR, Bennett MR. Nucleic Acids Res. 2021 Mar 18;49(5):e25. doi: 10.1093/nar/gkaa1179. PubMed 33290521.
Backbone
  Vector backbone: pBR322
  Vector type: Bacterial Expression
Growth in bacteria
  Bacterial resistance: Ampicillin, 100 μg/mL
  Growth temperature: 37°C
  Growth strain: NEB Stable
  Copy number: High Copy
Gene/Insert
  Gene/Insert name: lldr gfp
  Species: Synthetic
  Cloning method: Gibson Cloning
Terms and licenses: Academic/Nonprofit Terms; Industry Terms: Not Available to Industry
How to cite: pJH625_pJH_LldR_PlldR-sfGFP.0TAG was a gift from Matthew Bennett (Addgene plasmid # 163724 ; http://n2t.net/addgene:163724 ; RRID:Addgene_163724)
