[The description below was written by a language model from this plasmid's Addgene catalogue record and pLannotate feature annotations shown in this document.]
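Description:
pJH625_pJH_LldR_PlldR-sfGFP.0TAG is a 4.4 kb bacterial expression plasmid built on a pBR322-type backbone and assembled by Gibson cloning. It replicates in E. coli from a high-copy ColE1/pMB1-family origin and is selected with ampicillin through the β-lactamase gene (AmpR) driven by its native bla promoter.

The payload is a synthetic lactate-sensing circuit made of two parts. The first is a superfolder GFP reporter, preceded by a ribosome binding site derived from bacteriophage T7 gene 10. According to the construct name and stated purpose, it is under control of the lactate-responsive PlldR promoter; that promoter is not annotated in the feature table, but presumably lies in the unannotated region upstream of the RBS. The rrnB T1 and T2 terminators, together with an adjoining 5S rRNA fragment, sit upstream of this region and probably insulate the reporter from read-through coming from the backbone. The second part is the E. coli lldR coding sequence, which encodes the transcriptional regulator of the lactate utilisation genes and is followed by a T7 terminator. The promoter driving lldR is not identified in the record, although a CAP binding site is annotated on the opposite strand between sfGFP and lldR.

LldR supplied from the plasmid regulates PlldR so that sfGFP fluorescence reports the presence of lactate. The "0TAG" designation indicates that the GFP reading frame contains no amber stop codons. This suggests it serves as the reference construct for measuring ordinary inducible and leaky expression, for comparison with amber-codon-containing variants in work on suppressor tRNA-mediated feedforward control of leaky bacterial gene expression.
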