Features (pLannotate 1.2.2; 11 found; start..end, strand, type, name):
      1..58      +  promoter       AmpR promoter (fragment): bla
     59..919     +  CDS            AmpR: β-lactamase; bla; confers resistance to ampicillin, carbenicillin, and related antibiotics
   1090..1678    +  rep_origin     ori: high-copy-number ColE1/pMB1/pBR322/pUC origin of replication
   1819..1934    +  ncRNA          5S rRNA: Accession: RF00001 - 5S ribosomal RNA
   1938..2024    +  terminator     rrnB T1 terminator: Escherichia coli rrnB; transcription terminator T1 from the E. coli rrnB gene
   2116..2143    +  terminator     rrnB T2 terminator: transcription terminator T2 from the E. coli rrnB gene
   2453..2471    +  RBS            RBS (fragment): efficient ribosome binding site from bacteriophage T7 gene 10 (Olins and Rangwala, 1989)
   2479..3192    +  CDS            Superfolder GFP: Superfolder GFP is a basic (constitutively fluorescent) green fluorescent protein published in 2005, derived from Aequorea victoria. It is reported to be a very rapidly-maturing weak dimer.
   3221..3242    -  protein_bind   CAP binding site: CAP binding activates transcription in the presence of cAMP. E. coli catabolite activator protein
   3501..4274    +  CDS            lldR: LLDR_ECOLI - Also known as lctR. Experimental evidence at transcript level: Swiss-Prot protein existence level 2. May be a regulatory protein for the LCT genes. From Escherichia coli (strain K12).
   4331..4378    +  terminator     T7 terminator: transcription terminator for bacteriophage T7 RNA polymerase
>Addgene plasmid #163724 | pJH625_pJH_LldR_PlldR-sfGFP.0TAG | addgene full sequence | sequence record 323485 | Addgene NGS Result
TCCGCTCATGAGACAATAACCCTGATAAATGCTTCAATAATATTGAAAAAGGAAGAGTATGAGTATTCAA
CATTTCCGTGTCGCCCTTATTCCCTTTTTTGCGGCATTTTGCCTTCCTGTTTTTGCTCACCCAGAAACGC
TGGTGAAAGTAAAAGATGCTGAAGATCAGTTGGGTGCACGAGTGGGTTACATCGAACTGGATCTCAACAG
CGGTAAGATCCTTGAGAGTTTTCGCCCCGAAGAACGTTTTCCAATGATGAGCACTTTTAAAGTTCTGCTA
TGTGGCGCGGTATTATCCCGTATTGACGCCGGGCAAGAGCAACTCGGTCGCCGCATACACTATTCTCAGA
ATGACTTGGTTGAGTACTCACCAGTCACAGAAAAGCATCTTACGGATGGCATGACAGTAAGAGAATTATG
CAGTGCTGCCATAACCATGAGTGATAACACTGCGGCCAACTTACTTCTGACAACGATCGGAGGACCGAAG
GAGCTAACCGCTTTTTTGCACAACATGGGGGATCATGTAACTCGCCTTGATCGTTGGGAACCGGAGCTGA
ATGAAGCCATACCAAACGACGAGCGTGACACCACGATGCCTGTAGCAATGGCAACAACGTTGCGCAAACT
ATTAACTGGCGAACTACTTACTCTAGCTTCCCGGCAACAATTAATAGACTGGATGGAGGCGGATAAAGTT
GCAGGACCACTTCTGCGCTCGGCCCTTCCGGCTGGCTGGTTTATTGCTGATAAATCTGGAGCCGGTGAGC
GTGGGTCTCGCGGTATCATTGCAGCACTGGGGCCAGATGGTAAGCCCTCCCGTATCGTAGTTATCTACAC
GACGGGGAGTCAGGCAACTATGGATGAACGAAATAGACAGATCGCTGAGATAGGTGCCTCACTGATTAAG
CATTGGTAACTGTCAGACCAAGTTTACTCATATATACTTTAGATTGATTTAAAACTTCATTTTTAATTTA
AAAGGATCTAGGTGAAGATCCTTTTTGATAATCTCATGACCAAAATCCCTTAACGTGGGTTTTCGTTCCA
CTGAGCGTCAGACCCCGTAGAAAAGATCAAAGGATCATCTTGAGATCCTTTTTTTCTGCGCGTAATCTGC
TGCTTGCAAACAAAAAAACCACCGCTACCAGCGGTGGTTTGTTTGCCGGATCAAGAGCTACCAACTCTTT
TTCCGAAGGTAACTGGCTTCAGCAGAGCGCAGATACCAAATACTGTTCTTCTAGTGTAGCCGTAGTTAGG
CCACCACTTCAAGAACTCTGTAGCACCGCCTACATACCTCGCTCTGCTAATCCTGTTACCAGTGGCTGCT
GCCAGTGGCGATAAGTCGTGTCTTACCGGGTTGGACTCAAGACGATAGTTACCGGATAAGGCGCAGCGGT
CGGGCTGAACGGGGGGTTCGTGCACACAGCCCAGCTTGGAGCGAACGACCTACACCGAACTGAGATACCT
ACAGCGTGAGCTATGAGAAAGCGCCACGCTTCCCGAAGGGAGAAAGGCGGACAGGTATCCGGTAAGCGGC
AGGGTCGGAACAGGAGAGCGCACGAGGGAGCTTCCAGGGGGAAACGCCTGGTATCTTTATAGTCCTGTCG
GGTTTCGCCACCTCTGACTTGAGCGTCGATTTTTGTGATGCTCGTCAGGGGGGCGGAGCCTATGGAAAAA
CGCCAGCAACGCGGCCTTTTTACGGTTCCTGGCCTTTTGCTGGCCTTTTGCTCATGGCTGTTTTGGCGGA
TGAGAGAAGATTTTCAGCCTGATACAGATTAAATCAGAACGCAGAAGCGGTCTGATAAAACAGAATTTGC
CTGGCGGCAGTAGCGCGGTGGTCCCACCTGACCCCATGCCGAACTCAGAAGTGAAACGCCGTAGCGCCGA
TGGTAGTGTGGGGTCTCCCCATGCGAGAGTAGGGAACTGCCAGGCATCAAATAAAACGAAAGGCTCAGTC
GAAAGACTGGGCCTTTCGTTTTATCTGTTGTTTGTCGGTGAACGCTCTCCTGAGTAGGACAAATCCGCCG
GGAGCGGATTTGAACGTTGCGAAGCAACGGCCCGGAGGGTGGCGGGCAGGACGCCCGCCATAAACTGCCA
GGCATCAAATTAAGCAGAAGGCCATCCTGACGGATGGCCTTTTTGCGTTTCTACAAACTCTGCTAGCAAG
TAAGGCCGACCAACAACCTAAGGGCAATTCTCTGATGAGGATTGCCCTTTTCTTTACCAGACATCTCCCC
CCACAAGAATTGGCCCTACCAATTCTTCGCTTATCTGACCTCTGGTTCACAATTTCCCAATTAAAACTCA
CATCAATGTTGCCAATACATAACATTTAGTTAACCATTCATTGTCATTATCCCTACACAACACAATTGGC
AGTGCCACTTTTACACAACGTGTGACAAGGAGATGAGCAACAGACTCATTACACGATGTGCGTGGACTCC
CATTTAACTTTAAGAAGGAGATATACATATGCGTAAAGGTGAAGAACTGTTCACCGGTGTTGTTCCGATC
CTGGTTGAACTGGACGGTGACGTTAACGGTCACAAATTCTCTGTTCGTGGTGAAGGTGAAGGTGACGCTA
CCAACGGTAAACTGACCCTGAAATTCATCTGCACCACCGGTAAACTGCCGGTTCCGTGGCCGACCCTGGT
TACCACCCTGACCTACGGTGTTCAGTGCTTCGCTCGTTACCCGGACCACATGAAACAGCACGACTTCTTC
AAATCTGCTATGCCGGAAGGTTACGTTCAGGAACGTACCATCTCTTTCAAAGACGACGGTACCTACAAAA
CCCGTGCTGAAGTTAAATTCGAAGGTGACACCCTGGTTAACCGTATCGAACTGAAAGGTATCGACTTCAA
AGAAGACGGTAACATCCTGGGTCACAAACTGGAATACAACTTCAACTCTCACAACGTTTACATCACCGCT
GACAAACAGAAAAACGGTATCAAAGCTAACTTCAAAATCCGTCACAACGTTGAAGACGGTTCTGTTCAGC
TGGCTGACCACTACCAGCAGAACACCCCGATCGGTGACGGTCCGGTTCTGCTGCCGGACAACCACTACCT
GTCTACCCAGTCTGTTCTGTCTAAAGACCCGAACGAAAAACGTGACCACATGGTTCTGCTGGAATTCGTT
ACCGCTGCTGGTATCACCCACGGTATGGACGAACTGTACAAAGATGCATGCCAGTTCTAACATAACCCTA
ATGAGTGAGCTAACTTACATTAATTGCGTTGCGCCTTAATTAACGGCACTCCTCAGCAAATATAATGACC
CTCTTGATAACCCAAGAGGGCATTTTTTAATGCCCATGGCGTTTACCACAGCTAACACCACGTCGTCCCT
ATCTGCTGCCCTAGGTCTATGAGTGGTTGCTGGATAACTTTACGGGCATGCATAAGGCTCGTAGGCTATA
TTCAGGGAGACCACAACGGTTTCCCTCTACAAATAATTTTGTTTAACTTTGAAATAAGGAGGTAATACAA
ATGATTGTTTTACCCAGACGCCTGTCAGACGAGGTTGCCGATCGTGTGCGGGCGCTGATTGATGAAAAAA
ACCTGGAAGCGGGCATGAAGTTGCCCGCTGAGCGCCAACTGGCGATGCAACTCGGCGTATCACGTAATTC
ACTGCGCGAGGCGCTGGCAAAACTGGTGAGTGAAGGCGTGCTGCTCAGTCGACGCGGCGGCGGGACGTTT
ATTCGCTGGCGTCATGACACATGGTCGGAGCAAAACATCGTCCAGCCGCTAAAAACACTGATGGCCGATG
ATCCGGATTACAGTTTCGATATTCTGGAAGCCCGCTACGCCATTGAAGCCAGCACCGCATGGCATGCGGC
AATGCGCGCCACACCTGGCGACAAAGAAAAGATTCAGCTTTGCTTTGAAGCAACGCTAAGTGAAGACCCG
GATATCGCCTCACAAGCGGACGTTCGTTTTCATCTGGCGATTGCCGAAGCCTCACATAACATCGTGCTGC
TGCAAACCATGCGCGGTTTCTTCGATGTCCTGCAATCCTCAGTGAAGCATAGCCGTCAGCGGATGTATCT
GGTGCCACCGGTTTTTTCACAACTGACCGAACAACATCAGGCTGTCATTGACGCCATTTTTGCCGGTGAT
GCTGACGGGGCGCGTAAAGCAATGATGGCGCACCTTAGTTTTGTTCACACCACCATGAAACGATTCGATG
AAGATCAGGCTCGCCACGCACGGATTACCCGCCTGCCCGGTGAGCATAATGAGCATTCGAGGGAGAAAAA
CGCATAATAAGCGACTAAAAAATTGAATGTAGGAAACCAACATGCCAGTTCGAGCAATAACTAGCATAAC
CCCTTGGGGCCTCTAAACGGGTCTTGAGGGGTTTTTTGCTGAAACCTCAGGCATTTGAGAAGCACACGGT
CACACT
