>Addgene plasmid #163724 | pJH625_pJH_LldR_PlldR-sfGFP.0TAG | depositor partial sequence | sequence record 317463 | PlldR-sfGFP.0TAG
GCCAGGCATCAAATTAAGCAGAAGGCCATCCTGACGGATGGCCTTTTTGCGTTTCTACAAACTCTGCTAG
CAAGTAAGGCCGACCAACAACCTAAGGGCAATTCTCTGATGAGGATTGCCCTTTTCTTTACCAGACATCT
CCCCCCACAAGAATTGGCCCTACCAATTCTTCGCTTATCTGACCTCTGGTTCACAATTTCCCAATTAAAA
CTCACATCAATGTTGCCAATACATAACATTTAGTTAACCATTCATTGTCATTATCCCTACACAACACAAT
TGGCAGTGCCACTTTTACACAACGTGTGACAAGGAGATGAGCAACAGACTCATTACACGATGTGCGTGGA
CTCCCATTTAACTTTAAGAAGGAGATATACATATGCGTAAAGGTGAAGAACTGTTCACCGGTGTTGTTCC
GATCCTGGTTGAACTGGACGGTGACGTTAACGGTCACAAATTCTCTGTTCGTGGTGAAGGTGAAGGTGAC
GCTACCAACGGTAAACTGACCCTGAAATTCATCTGCACCACCGGTAAACTGCCGGTTCCGTGGCCGACCC
TGGTTACCACCCTGACCTACGGTGTTCAGTGCTTCGCTCGTTACCCGGACCACATGAAACAGCACGACTT
CTTCAAATCTGCTATGCCGGAAGGTTACGTTCAGGAACGTACCATCTCTTTCAAAGACGACGGTACCTAC
AAAACCCGTGCTGAAGTTAAATTCGAAGGTGACACCCTGGTTAACCGTATCGAACTGAAAGGTATCGACT
TCAAAGAAGACGGTAACATCCTGGGTCACAAACTGGAATACAACTTCAACTCTCACAACGTTTACATCAC
CGCTGACAAACAGAAAAACGGTATCAAAGCTAACTTCAAAATCCGTCACAACGTTGAAGACGGTTCTGTT
CAGCTGGCTGACCACTACCAGCAGAACACCCCGATCGGTGACGGTCCGGTTCTGCTGCCGGACAACCACT
ACCTGTCTACCCAGTCTGTTCTGTCTAAAGACCCGAACGAAAAACGTGACCACATGGTTCTGCTGGAATT
CGTTACCGCTGCTGGTATCACCCACGGTATGGACGAACTGTACAAAGATGCATGCCAGTTCTAACATAAC
CCTAATGAGTGAGCTAACTTACATTAATTGCGTTGCGCCTTAATTAACGGCACTCCTCAGCAAATATAAT
GACCCTCTTGATAACCCAAGAGGGCATTTTTTAATGCCCATGGCGTTTACCACAGCTAA
